Addgene plasmid #148748: pAc5.1B-lambdaN-HA-DmNot4_1-249_AG
Purpose: Insect Expression of DmNot4_1-249
Depositing lab: Elisa Izaurralde. Depositing organization: Max Planck Institute for Developmental Biology. Publication: A conserved CAF40-binding motif in metazoan NOT4 mediates association with the CCR4-NOT complex. Keskeny C, Raisch T, Sgromo A, Igreja C, Bhandari D, Weichenrieder O, Izaurralde E. Genes Dev. 2019 Feb 1;33(3-4):236-252. doi: 10.1101/gad.320952.118. Epub 2019 Jan 28. PubMed 30692204.
Backbone
  Vector backbone: Unknown
  Vector type: Insect Expression
Growth in bacteria
  Bacterial resistance: Ampicillin, 100 μg/mL
  Growth temperature: 37°C
  Growth strain: DH5alpha
  Copy number: Low Copy
Gene/Insert
  Gene/Insert name: DmNot4_1-249
  Species: D. melanogaster (fly)
  Entrez Gene: CG31716 (a.k.a. CG5244, cg5251, CG5251, Dmel\CG31716, not3/5, not4, NOT4)
  Cloning method: Unknown
Terms and licenses: Academic/Nonprofit Terms; Industry Terms: Not Available to Industry
Depositor comments: sequence given by NCBI:NM_001273415.1; Uniprot.: M9PCL9 Plasmids from this collection were made available to the research community and donated after the lab closed. Please note that the sequence provided by the depositing laboratory may be theoretical/predicted or based on Sanger sequencing results. There may be discrepancies between sequencing results obtained by Addgene and the depositor sequence. If an Addgene verified sequence is not available, please contact before placing your order to request that our lab fully sequence the plasmid.
How to cite: pAc5.1B-lambdaN-HA-DmNot4_1-249_AG was a gift from Elisa Izaurralde (Addgene plasmid # 148748 ; http://n2t.net/addgene:148748 ; RRID:Addgene_148748)
