[The description below was written by a language model from this plasmid's Addgene catalogue record and pLannotate feature annotations shown in this document.]
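Description:
pAc5.1B-lambdaN-HA-DmNot4_1-249_AG is an insect-cell expression plasmid of about 6.2 kb. The catalogue lists the backbone as unknown, although the name and the annotated parts point to a pAc5.1-type vector. It is maintained in E. coli through a ColE1/pUC-family origin and selected with ampicillin via the bla gene under its own promoter. The record lists it as low copy even though the origin is annotated as a high-copy type. A short tetracycline-resistance fragment and a piece of SV40 large T antigen are also annotated; these appear to be non-functional backbone remnants.

Expression is driven by the strong constitutive Drosophila actin 5C promoter and terminated by an SV40 polyadenylation signal. The open reading frame begins with a short fragment of the bacteriophage lambda N protein, the peptide that binds boxB RNA hairpins, followed by an HA epitope (the match covers only part of a 3xHA annotation, consistent with a single copy). Next comes residues 1–249 of Drosophila melanogaster Not4 (CG31716). The annotation tool labelled this segment by homology to human CNOT4, an E3 ubiquitin ligase associated with the CCR4-NOT complex, but the record states that the insert is the fly sequence. A V5 tag lies downstream of the insert, and the record does not indicate whether it is in frame or preceded by a stop codon.

The lambdaN fusion makes this construct suited to tethering assays, in which the N-terminal Not4 fragment is recruited to a boxB-containing reporter mRNA in Drosophila cells, while the HA tag allows detection or immunoprecipitation. It comes from a study of how metazoan NOT4 associates with CCR4-NOT. The depositor sequence may be theoretical rather than fully verified.
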