Features (pLannotate 1.2.2; 11 found; start..end, strand, type, name):
     56..2568    +  promoter       Ac5 promoter: Drosophila melanogaster actin 5C promoter
   2588..2653    +  CDS            N (fragment): REGN_LAMBD - Experimental evidence at protein level: Swiss-Prot protein existence level 1. Plays a role as a transcriptional antitermination factor that allows the virus to initiate its lytic phase. Activates expression of the delayed viral early genes by modifying host RNA polymerase (RNAP) into a form that is resistant to termination signals. This antitermination function requires the host NusA protein which serves to stabilize the interaction between antitermination protein N and host RNA polymerase. From Escherichia phage lambda (Bacteriophage lambda).
   2678..2704    +  CDS            3xHA (fragment): three tandem HA epitope tags
   2765..3475    +  CDS            CNOT4 (fragment): CNOT4_HUMAN - Also known as NOT4. Experimental evidence at protein level: Swiss-Prot protein existence level 1. Has E3 ubiquitin ligase activity, promoting ubiquitination and degradation of target proteins (PubMed:11823428, PubMed:22159038, PubMed:26575292). Involved in activation of the JAK/STAT pathway (PubMed:11823428, PubMed:22159038). Catalyzes ubiquitination of methylated RBM15 (PubMed:26575292). Plays a role in quality control of translation of mitochondrial outer membrane-localized mRNA (PubMed:29861391). As part of the PINK1-regulated signaling, upon mitochondria damage, ubiquitinates
   3506..3547    +  CDS            V5 tag: epitope tag from simian virus 5
   3647..3781    -  polyA_signal   SV40 poly(A) signal: SV40 polyadenylation signal
   3804..3888    -  CDS            large T antigen (fragment): large T antigen from SV40 (simian virus 40)
   3889..4359    +  CDS            TcR (fragment): tetracycline efflux protein; tet; confers resistance to tetracycline
   4403..4991    -  rep_origin     ori: high-copy-number ColE1/pMB1/pBR322/pUC origin of replication
   5162..6022    -  CDS            AmpR: β-lactamase; bla; confers resistance to ampicillin, carbenicillin, and related antibiotics
   6023..6127    -  promoter       AmpR promoter: bla
>Addgene plasmid #148748 | pAc5.1B-lambdaN-HA-DmNot4_1-249_AG | depositor full sequence | sequence record 291196 | Full Sequence
CTTCAAGGAATTAATTCTATATTCTAAAAACACAAATGATACTTCTAAAAAAAATCATGAATGGCATCAA
CTCTGAATCAAATCTTTGCAGATGCACCTACTTCTCATTTCCACTGTCACATCATTTTTCCAGATCTCGC
TGCCTGTTATGTGGCCCACAAACCAAGACACGTTTTATGGCCATTAAAGCTGGCTGATCGTCGCCAAACA
CCAAATACATATCAATATGTACATTCGAGAAAGAAGCGATCAAAGAAGCGTCTTCGGGCGAGTAGGAGAA
TGCGGAGGAGAAGGAGAACGAGCTGATCTAGTATCTCTCCACAATCCAATGCCAACTGACCAACTGGCCA
TATTCGGAGCAATTTGAAGCCAATTTCCATCGCCTGGCGATCGCTCCATTCTTGGCTATATGTTTTTCAC
CGTTCCCGGGGCCATTTTCAAAGACTCGTCGGTAAGATAAGATTGTGTCACTCGCTGTCTCTCTTCATTT
GTCGAAGAATGCTGAGGAATTTCGCGATGACGTCGGCGAGTATTTTGAAGAATGAGAATAATTTGTATTT
ATACGAAAATCAGTTAGTGGAATTTTCTACAAAAACATGTTATCTATAGATAATTTTGTTGCAAAATATG
TTGACTATGACAAAGATTGTATGTATATACCTTTAATGTATTCTCATTTTCTTATGTATTTATAATGGCA
ATGATGATACTGATGATATTTTAAGATGATGCCAGACCACAGGCTGATTTCTGCGTCTTTTGCCGAACGC
AGTGCATGTGCGGTTGTTGTTTTTTGGAATAGTTTCAATTTTCGGACTGTCCGCTTTGATTTCAGTTTCT
TGGCTTATTCAAAAAGCAAAGTAAAGCCAAAAAAGCGAGATGGCAATACCAAATGCGGCAAAACGGTAGT
GGAAGGAAAGGGGTGCGGGGCAGCGGAAGGAAGGGTGGGGCGGGGCGTGGCGGGGTCTGTGGCTGGGCGC
GACGTCACCGACGTTGGAGCCACTCCTTTGACCATGTGTGCGTGTGTGTATTATTCGTGTCTCGCCACTC
GCCGGTTGTTTTTTTCTTTTTATCTCGCTCTCTCTAGCGCCATCTCGTACGCATGCTCAACGCACCGCAT
GTTGCCGTGTCCTTTATGCGTCATTTTGGCTCGAAATAGGCAATTATTTAAACAAAGATTAGTCAACGAA
AACGCTAAAATAAATAAGTCTACAATATGGTTACTTATTGCCATGTGTGTGCAGCCAACGATAGCAACAA
AAGCAACAACACAGTGGCTTTCCCTCTTTCACTTTTTGTTTGCAAGCGCGTGCGAGCAAGACGGCACGAC
CGGCAAACGCAATTACGCTGACAAAGAGCAGACGAAGTTTTGGCCGAAAAACATCAAGGCGCCTGATACG
AATGCATTTGCAATAACAATTGCGATATTTAATATTGTTTATGAAGCTGTTTGACTTCAAAACACACAAA
AAAAAAAATAAAACAAATTATTTGAAAGAGAATTAGGAATCGGACAGCTTATCGTTACGGGCTAACAGCA
CACCGAGACGAAATAGCTTACCTGACGTCACAGCCTCTGGAAGAACTGCCGCCAAGCAGAGAGAGAGAGA
AAAAGAGGGAGAGCAGCTTAGACCGCATGTGCTTGTGTGTGAGGCGTCTCTCTCTTCGTCTCCTGTTTGC
GCAAACGCATAGACTGCACTGAGAAAATCGATTACCTATTTTTTATGAATGAATATTTGCACTATTACTA
TTCAAAACTATTAAGATAGCAATCACATTCAATAGCCAAATACTATACCACCTGAGCGATGCAACGAAAT
GATCAATTTGAGCAAAAATGCTGCATATTTAGGACGGCATCATTATAGAAATGCTTCTTGCTGTGTACTT
TTCTCTCGTCTGGCAGCTGTTTCGCCGTTATTGTTAAAACCGGCTTAAGTTAGGTGTGTTTTCTACGACT
AGTGATGCCCCTACTAGAAGATGTGTGTTGCACAAATGTCCCTGAATAACCAATTTGAAGTGCAGATAGC
AGTAAACGTAAGCTAATATGAATATTATTTAACTGTAATGTTTTAATATCGCTGGACATTACTAATAAAC
CCACTATAAACACATGTACATATGTATGTTTTGGCATACAATGAGTAGTTGGGGAAAAAATGTGTAAAAG
CACCGTGACCATCACAGCATAAAGATAACCAGCTGAAGTATCGAATATGAGTAACCCCCAAATTGAATCA
CATGCCGCAACTGATAGGACCCATGGAAGTACACTCTTCATGGCGATATACAAGACACACACAAGCACGA
ACACCCAGTTGCGGAGGAAATTCTCCGTAAATGAAAACCCAATCGGCGAACAATTCATACCCATATATGG
TAAAAGTTTTGAACGCGACTTGAGAGCGGAGAGCATTGCGGCTGATAAGGTTTTAGCGCTAAGCGGGCTT
TATAAAACGGGCTGCGGGACCAGTTTTCATATCACTACCGTTTGAGTTCTTGTGCTGTGTGGATACTCCT
CCCGACACAAAGCCGCTCCATCAGCCAGCAGTCGTCTAATCCAGAGACCCCGGATCGGGGTACCAACATG
GACGCACAAACACGACGACGTGAGCGTCGCGCTGAGAAACAAGCTCAATGGAAAGCTGCAAACGGTGGAT
CTCCTCCACATATGGCTTACCCATACGATGTTCCAGATTACGCTCCTCCAAGCTTGAATTCTGCAGATAT
CCAGCACAGTGGCGGCCGCATGAACGGCCTGAGCAGCAATGATGATGCAGTCGAGTGCCCTTTGTGTATG
GAGCCGCTTGAGGTGGACGATCTGACCTTCTTTCCGTGTACCTGCGGATATCAGATTTGCCGATTCTGTT
GGCATAGGATCCGCACGGATGAGAACAAGCTGTGTCCGGCATGCCGAAAGGAGTATCCCGAGAATCCAGC
TGACTTCAAGCCGCTGTCGCAGGAGGAAATGATTGCCTTCAAGTCCCAGAAACGCCAAAGGGACCAACAA
CGAAAACAAAAGATCACCGAGAACCGCAAACACTTGGCCAACGTTCGCGTTGTCCAAAAGAACTTGGTGT
TCGTTGTGGGGCTACCGCCACGACTTGCTGATGCAGACATATTAAAGAAACACGAGTATTTCGGTAAATA
TGGGAAAATTCATAAAGTCGTTATAAATCCAAGTACCACGTATGCCGGGGTCCAGGTAAGAGTTGGTCCA
TCTGCTTCTGCGTATGTCACATATGTTAATAACTCGGATGCCTTGCGGGCCATTCAAAGCGTCAATAATA
TTATGATAGACGGTCGGCTTATAAAGACCAGCTTGGGGACAACCAAATACTGTAGCCACTTCATGAAGAA
CCAGCAGTGTCCCAAGGGCGACTGCATGTACTTACATGAATTGGGCGATCCCGAGGCCAGTTTCACAAAG
GAGGAAATGCATCAGGGAAAGCACCTGGAGTACGAGAAGCGCCTGCACGATACTCTAATTGCGTCATAGT
TCGAAGGTAAGCCTATCCCTAACCCTCTCCTCGGTCTCGATTCTACGCGTACCGGTCATCATCACCATCA
CCATTGAGTTTAAACCCGCTGATCAGCCTCGACTGTGCCTTCTAAGGCCTGAGCTCGCTGATCAGCCTCG
ATCGAGGATCCAGACATGATAAGATACATTGATGAGTTTGGACAAACCACAACTAGAATGCAGTGAAAAA
AATGCTTTATTTGTGAAATTTGTGATGCTATTGCTTTATTTGTAACCATTATAAGCTGCAATAAACAAGT
TAACAACAACAATTGCATTCATTTTATGTTTCAGGTTCAGGGGGAGGTGTGGGAGGTTTTTTAAAGCAAG
TAAAACCTCTACAAATGTGGTATGGCTGATTATGATCAGTCGACCGATGCCCTTGAGAGCCTTCAACCCA
GTCAGCTCCTTCCGGTGGGCGCGGGGCATGACTATCGTCGCCGCACTTATGACTGTCTTCTTTATCATGC
AACTCGTAGGACAGGTGCCGGCAGCGCTCTGGGTCATTTTCGGCGAGGACCGCTTTCGCTGGAGCGCGAC
GATGATCGGCCTGTCGCTTGCGGTATTCGGAATCTTGCACGCCCTCGCTCAAGCCTTCGTCACTGGTCCC
GCCACCAAACGTTTCGGCGAGAAGCAGGCCATTATCGCCGGCATGGCGGCCGACGCGCTGGGCTACGTCT
TGCTGGCGTTCGCGACGCGAGGCTGGATGGCCTTCCCCATTATGATTCTTCTCGCTTCCGGCGGCATCGG
GATGCCCGCGTTGCAGGCCATGCTGTCCAGGCAGGTAGATGACGACCATCAGGGACAGCTTCAAGGATCG
CTCGCGGCTCTTACCAGCCAGCAAAAGGCCAGGAACCGTAAAAAGGCCGCGTTGCTGGCGTTTTTCCATA
GGCTCCGCCCCCCTGACGAGCATCACAAAAATCGACGCTCAAGTCAGAGGTGGCGAAACCCGACAGGACT
ATAAAGATACCAGGCGTTTCCCCCTGGAAGCTCCCTCGTGCGCTCTCCTGTTCCGACCCTGCCGCTTACC
GGATACCTGTCCGCCTTTCTCCCTTCGGGAAGCGTGGCGCTTTCTCAATGCTCACGCTGTAGGTATCTCA
GTTCGGTGTAGGTCGTTCGCTCCAAGCTGGGCTGTGTGCACGAACCCCCCGTTCAGCCCGACCGCTGCGC
CTTATCCGGTAACTATCGTCTTGAGTCCAACCCGGTAAGACACGACTTATCGCCACTGGCAGCAGCCACT
GGTAACAGGATTAGCAGAGCGAGGTATGTAGGCGGTGCTACAGAGTTCTTGAAGTGGTGGCCTAACTACG
GCTACACTAGAAGGACAGTATTTGGTATCTGCGCTCTGCTGAAGCCAGTTACCTTCGGAAAAAGAGTTGG
TAGCTCTTGATCCGGCAAACAAACCACCGCTGGTAGCGGTGGTTTTTTTGTTTGCAAGCAGCAGATTACG
CGCAGAAAAAAAGGATCTCAAGAAGATCCTTTGATCTTTTCTACGGGGTCTGACGCTCAGTGGAACGAAA
ACTCACGTTAAGGGATTTTGGTCATGAGATTATCAAAAAGGATCTTCACCTAGATCCTTTTAAATTAAAA
ATGAAGTTTTAAATCAATCTAAAGTATATATGAGTAAACTTGGTCTGACAGTTACCAATGCTTAATCAGT
GAGGCACCTATCTCAGCGATCTGTCTATTTCGTTCATCCATAGTTGCCTGACTCCCCGTCGTGTAGATAA
CTACGATACGGGAGGGCTTACCATCTGGCCCCAGTGCTGCAATGATACCGCGAGACCCACGCTCACCGGC
TCCAGATTTATCAGCAATAAACCAGCCAGCCGGAAGGGCCGAGCGCAGAAGTGGTCCTGCAACTTTATCC
GCCTCCATCCAGTCTATTAATTGTTGCCGGGAAGCTAGAGTAAGTAGTTCGCCAGTTAATAGTTTGCGCA
ACGTTGTTGCCATTGCTGCAGGCATCGTGGTGTCACGCTCGTCGTTTGGTATGGCTTCATTCAGCTCCGG
TTCCCAACGATCAAGGCGAGTTACATGATCCCCCATGTTGTGCAAAAAAGCGGTTAGCTCCTTCGGTCCT
CCGATCGTTGTCAGAAGTAAGTTGGCCGCAGTGTTATCACTCATGGTTATGGCAGCACTGCATAATTCTC
TTACTGTCATGCCATCCGTAAGATGCTTTTCTGTGACTGGTGAGTACTCAACCAAGTCATTCTGAGAATA
GTGTATGCGGCGACCGAGTTGCTCTTGCCCGGCGTCAACACGGGATAATACCGCGCCACATAGCAGAACT
TTAAAAGTGCTCATCATTGGAAAACGTTCTTCGGGGCGAAAACTCTCAAGGATCTTACCGCTGTTGAGAT
CCAGTTCGATGTAACCCACTCGTGCACCCAACTGATCTTCAGCATCTTTTACTTTCACCAGCGTTTCTGG
GTGAGCAAAAACAGGAAGGCAAAATGCCGCAAAAAAGGGAATAAGGGCGACACGGAAATGTTGAATACTC
ATACTCTTCCTTTTTCAATATTATTGAAGCATTTATCAGGGTTATTGTCTCATGAGCGGATACATATTTG
AATGTATTTAGAAAAATAAACAAATAGGGGTTCCGCGCACATTTCCCCGAAAAGTGCCACCTGACGTCTA
AGAAACCATTATTATCATGACATTAACCTATAAAAATAGGCGTATCACGAGGCCCTTTCGT
